Addgene plasmid #91354: pHH0103_KALRN-3/4
Purpose: Protein expression and purification of human SH3 domain construct KALRN-3/4
Depositing lab: Sachdev Sidhu. Depositing organization: University of Toronto. Publication: Comprehensive Analysis of the Human SH3 Domain Family Reveals a Wide Variety of Non-canonical Specificities. Teyra J, Huang H, Jain S, Guan X, Dong A, Liu Y, Tempel W, Min J, Tong Y, Kim PM, Bader GD, Sidhu SS. Structure. 2017 Oct 3;25(10):1598-1610.e3. doi: 10.1016/j.str.2017.07.017. Epub 2017 Sep 7. PubMed 28890361.
Backbone
  Vector backbone: pHH0103
  Vector type: Bacterial Expression
Growth in bacteria
  Bacterial resistance: Ampicillin, 100 μg/mL
  Growth temperature: 37°C
  Growth strain: DH5alpha
  Copy number: Low Copy
Gene/Insert
  Gene/Insert name: KALRN-3/4
  Species: H. sapiens (human)
  Insert size (bp): 239
  Entrez Gene: KALRN (a.k.a. ARHGEF24, CHD5, CHDS5, DUET, DUO, HAPIP, KALNC2, TRAD)
  Cloning method: Restriction Enzyme; 5′ cloning site Sfi1 (unknown if destroyed); 3′ cloning site Not1 (unknown if destroyed)
Terms and licenses: Academic/Nonprofit Terms; Industry Terms: Not Available to Industry
How to cite: pHH0103_KALRN-3/4 was a gift from Sachdev Sidhu (Addgene plasmid # 91354 ; http://n2t.net/addgene:91354 ; RRID:Addgene_91354)
