[The description below was written by a language model from this plasmid's Addgene catalogue record and pLannotate feature annotations shown in this document.]
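Description:
pHH0103_KALRN-3/4 is a 6,957 bp bacterial expression plasmid for producing and purifying one SH3 domain of human kalirin (KALRN), a member of a larger set of human SH3 domain constructs. The insert is recorded as 239 bp, cloned between SfiI and NotI sites in the pHH0103 backbone. The automated annotation does not label the insert itself. It most likely occupies the unannotated gap between the end of the GST coding sequence and the fd terminator, though this placement is an inference from the map.

Expression is driven by the tac promoter, a strong trp/lac hybrid, with a lac operator immediately downstream. The plasmid also carries lacI under the lacIq promoter, so transcription is repressed until induced with IPTG. Downstream of the operator lie a 6xHis tag and Schistosoma japonicum glutathione S-transferase, so the SH3 domain is presumably expressed as an N-terminal His-GST fusion that allows either nickel or glutathione affinity purification. The fd phage terminator follows the cloning region.

Beyond the terminator are two fragments of M13 gene III, which suggests the backbone derives from a phage-display phagemid. Their position after the terminator indicates they are probably not part of the expressed fusion. Fragments of the tetracycline resistance gene and its promoter, together with a rop gene interrupted by the f1 origin, appear to be pBR322-type remnants. Replication in E. coli relies on a ColE1/pMB1-family origin with the bom region, and the catalogue lists the plasmid as low copy. The f1 origin permits single-stranded DNA production with helper phage. Selection is by ampicillin through the TEM beta-lactamase gene and its native promoter.
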