Features (pLannotate 1.2.2; 20 found; start..end, strand, type, name):
     77..154     +  promoter       lacIq promoter: lacI (mutant); In the lacIq allele, a single base change in the promoter boosts expression of the lacI gene about 10-fold.
    155..1237    +  CDS            lacI: lac repressor; lacI; The lac repressor binds to the lac operator to inhibit transcription in E. coli. This inhibition can be relieved by adding lactose or isopropyl-β-D-thiogalactopyranoside (IPTG).
   1250..1271    +  protein_bind   CAP binding site: CAP binding activates transcription in the presence of cAMP. E. coli catabolite activator protein
   1290..1307    +  promoter       tet promoter (fragment): E. coli promoter for tetracycline efflux protein gene
   1480..1508    +  promoter       tac promoter: strong E. coli promoter; hybrid between the trp and lac UV5 promoters
   1516..1532    +  protein_bind   lac operator: The lac repressor binds to the lac operator to inhibit transcription in E. coli. This inhibition can be relieved by adding lactose or isopropyl-β-D-thiogalactopyranoside (IPTG). lac repressor encoded by lacI
   1617..1634    +  CDS            6xHis: 6xHis affinity tag
   1650..2303    +  CDS            GST26_SCHJA: Experimental evidence at protein level: Swiss-Prot protein existence level 1. GST isoenzymes appear to play a central role in the parasite detoxification system. Other functions are also suspected including a role in increasing the solubility of haematin in the parasite gut. From Schistosoma japonicum (Blood fluke).
   2631..2678    +  terminator     fd terminator (sequence withheld): central terminator from bacteriophage fd (Otsuka and Kunisawa, 1982)
   2683..2895    +  CDS            M13 gene III (fragment) (sequence partly withheld): pIII; III; minor coat protein
   2910..3380    +  CDS            M13 gene III (fragment) (sequence partly withheld): pIII; III; minor coat protein
   3402..3472    +  CDS            TcR (fragment): tetracycline efflux protein; tet; confers resistance to tetracycline
   3714..4094    -  CDS            YPB1_ECOLX: Protein predicted: Swiss-Prot protein existence level 4. From Escherichia coli.
   4111..4262    +  CDS            rop (fragment): Rop protein, which maintains plasmids at low copy number; rop
   4298..4726    -  rep_origin     f1 ori (sequence partly withheld): f1 bacteriophage origin of replication; arrow indicates direction of (+) strand synthesis
   4735..4774    +  CDS            rop (fragment): Rop protein, which maintains plasmids at low copy number; rop
   4876..5016    +  misc_feature   bom: basis of mobility region from pBR322
   5202..5789    -  rep_origin     ori: high-copy-number ColE1/pMB1/pBR322/pUC origin of replication
   5963..6820    -  CDS            bla: BLAT_ECOLX - Experimental evidence at protein level: Swiss-Prot protein existence level 1. TEM-type are the most prevalent beta-lactamases in enterobacteria; they hydrolyze the beta-lactam bond in susceptible beta-lactam antibiotics, thus conferring resistance to penicillins and cephalosporins. TEM-3 and TEM-4 are capable of hydrolyzing cefotaxime and ceftazidime. TEM-5 is capable of hydrolyzing ceftazidime. TEM-6 is capable of hydrolyzing ceftazidime and aztreonam. TEM-8/CAZ-2, TEM- 16/CAZ-7 and TEM-24/CAZ-6 are markedly active against ceftazidime. IRT- 4 shows resistance to beta-lactamase in
   6821..6925    -  promoter       AmpR promoter: bla
>Addgene plasmid #91354 | pHH0103_KALRN-3/4 | addgene full sequence | sequence record 191907 | Addgene NGS Result
AAGAAACCATTATTATCATGACATTAACCTATAAAAATAGGCGTATCACGAGGCCCTTTCGTCTTCAAGA
ATTCCCGACACCATCGAATGGTGCAAAACCTTTCGCGGTATGGCATGATAGCGCCCGGAAGAGAGTCAAT
TCAGGGTGGTGAATGTGAAACCAGTAACGTTATACGATGTCGCAGAGTATGCCGGTGTCTCTTATCAGAC
CGTTTCCCGCGTGGTGAACCAGGCCAGCCACGTTTCTGCGAAAACGCGGGAAAAAGTGGAAGCGGCGATG
GCGGAGCTGAATTACATTCCCAACCGCGTGGCACAACAACTGGCGGGCAAACAGTCGTTGCTGATTGGCG
TTGCCACCTCCAGTCTGGCCCTGCACGCGCCGTCGCAAATTGTCGCGGCGATTAAATCTCGCGCCGATCA
ACTGGGTGCCAGCGTGGTGGTGTCGATGGTAGAACGAAGCGGCGTCGAAGCCTGTAAAGCGGCGGTGCAC
AATCTTCTCGCGCAACGCGTCAGTGGGCTGATCATTAACTATCCGCTGGATGACCAGGATGCCATTGCTG
TGGAAGCTGCCTGCACTAATGTTCCGGCGTTATTTCTTGATGTCTCTGACCAGACACCCATCAACAGTAT
TATTTTCTCCCATGAAGACGGTACGCGACTGGGCGTGGAGCATCTGGTCGCATTGGGTCACCAGCAAATC
GCGCTGTTAGCGGGCCCATTAAGTTCTGTCTCGGCGCGTCTGCGTCTGGCTGGCTGGCATAAATATCTCA
CTCGCAATCAAATTCAGCCGATAGCGGAACGGGAAGGCGACTGGAGTGCCATGTCCGGTTTTCAACAAAC
CATGCAAATGCTGAATGAGGGCATCGTTCCCACTGCGATGCTGGTTGCCAACGATCAGATGGCGCTGGGC
GCAATGCGCGCCATTACCGAGTCCGGGCTGCGCGTTGGTGCGGATATCTCGGTAGTGGGATACGACGATA
CCGAAGACAGCTCATGTTATATCCCGCCGTTAACCACCATCAAACAGGATTTTCGCCTGCTGGGGCAAAC
CAGCGTGGACCGCTTGCTGCAACTCTCTCAGGGCCAGGCGGTGAAGGGCAATCAGCTGTTGCCCGTCTCA
CTGGTGAAAAGAAAAACCACCCTGGCGCCCAATACGCAAACCGCCTCTCCCCGCGCGTTGGCCGATTCAT
TAATGCAGCTGGCACGACAGGTTTCCCGACTGGAAAGCGGGCAGTGAGCGCAACGCAATTAATGTAAGTT
AGCTCACTCATTAGGCACAATTCTCATGTTTGACAGCTTATCATCGACTGCACGGTGCACCAATGCTTCT
GGCGTCAGGCAGCCATCGGAAGCTGTGGTATGGCTGTGCAGGTCGTAAATCACTGCATAATTCGTGTCGC
TCAAGGCGCACTCCCGTTCTGGATAATGTTTTTTGCGCCGACATCATAACGGTTCTGGCAAATATTCTGA
AATGAGCTGTTGACAATTAATCATCGGCTCGTATAATGTGTGGAATTGTGAGCGGATAACAATTTCACAC
AGGAAACAGCCAGTCCGTTTAGGTGTTTTCACGAGCACTTCACCAACAAGGACCATAGATTATGAAAATC
GAAGAACACCATCACCATCACCATTCCAGCGGTAAGCTTATGTCCCCTATACTAGGTTATTGGAAAATTA
AGGGCCTTGTGCAACCCACTCGACTTCTTTTGGAATATCTTGAAGAAAAATATGAAGAGCATTTGTATGA
GCGCGATGAAGGTGATAAATGGCGAAACAAAAAGTTTGAATTGGGTTTGGAGTTTCCCAATCTTCCTTAT
TATATTGATGGTGATGTTAAATTAACACAGTCTATGGCCATCATACGTTATATAGCTGACAAGCACAACA
TGTTGGGTGGTTGTCCAAAAGAGCGTGCAGAGATTTCAATGCTTGAAGGAGCGGTTTTGGATATTAGATA
CGGTGTTTCGAGAATTGCATATAGTAAAGACTTTGAAACTCTCAAAGTTGATTTTCTTAGCAAGCTACCT
GAAATGCTGAAAATGTTCGAAGATCGTTTATGTCATAAAACATATTTAAATGGTGATCATGTAACCCATC
CTGACTTCATGTTGTATGACGCTCTTGATGTTGTTTTATACATGGACCCAATGTGCCTGGATGCGTTCCC
AAAATTAGTTTGTTTTAAAAAACGTATTGAAGCTATCCCACAAATTGATAAGTACTTGAAATCCAGCAAG
TATATAGCATGGCCTTTGCAGGGCTGGCAAGCCACGTTTGGTGGTGGCGACCATCCTCCAAAATCGGATC
TGGAAGTTCTGTTCCAGGGGCCCCTGTCCAGCGGTCTGGTTCCGCGTGGTTCCGGTACCGCGGCCCAGCC
GGCCATGGCCCAGGGCGCGCTGAGTTCTATGGCCGTCATTAAAGATTACTATGCCCTGAAAGAAAACGAA
ATCTGTGTCTCCCAGGGTGAAGTTGTTCAAGTTCTGGCCGTTAACCAGCAGAATATGTGCCTGGTTTATC
AACCAGCATCCGATCATTCTCCAGCAGCAGAAGGTTGGGTTCCAGGTTCTATTCTGGCACCACTGACCAA
AGCAACCGCAGCAGAATCTTCTGATGCGGCCGCATA
[142 nt withheld, positions 2627-2768]
C
[98 nt withheld, positions 2770-2867]
AGTTTGTACTGGTGACGAAACTCAGTGTCTAGCTAGAGTGGC
[149 nt withheld, positions 2910-3058]
T
[41 nt withheld, positions 3060-3100]
T
[62 nt withheld, positions 3102-3163]
A
[35 nt withheld, positions 3165-3199]
CCTCCCTCAATCGGTTGAATGTCGCCCTTTTGTCTTTGGCGCTGGTAAACCATATGAA
[86 nt withheld, positions 3258-3343]
T
[54 nt withheld, positions 3345-3398]
CTAGCGCCGCCCTATACCTTGTCTGCCTCCCCGCGTTGCGTCGCGGTGCATGGAGCCGGGCCACCTCGAC
CTGAATGGAAGCCGGCGGCACCTCGCTAACGGATTCACCACTCCAAGAATTGGAGCCAATCAATTCTTGC
GGAGAACTGTGAATGCGCAAACCAACCCTTGGCAGAACATATCCATCGCGTCCGCCATCTCCAGCAGCCG
CACGCGGCGCATCTCGGGCAGCGTTGGGTCCTGGCCACGGGTGCGCATGATCGTGCTCCTGTCGTTGAGG
ACCCGGCTAGGCTGGCGGGGTTGCCTTACTGGTTAGCAGAATGAATCACCGATACGCGAGCGAACGTGAA
GCGACTGCTGCTGCAAAACGTCTGCGACCTGAGCAACAACATGAATGGTCTTCGGTTTCCGTGTTTCGTA
AAGTCTGGAAACGCGGAAGTCAGCGCCCTGCACCATTATGTTCCGGATCTGCATCGCAGGATGCTGCTGG
CTACCCTGTGGAACACCTACATCTGTATTAACGAAGCGCTGGCATTGACCCTGAGTGATTTTTCTCTGGT
CCCGCCGCATCCATACCGCCAGTTGTTTACCCTCACAACGTTCCAGTAACCGGGCATGTTCATCATCAGT
AACCCGTATCGTGAGCATCCTCTCTCGTTTCATCGGTATCATTACCCCCATGAACAGAAATCCCCCTTAC
ACGGAGGCATCAGTGACCAAACAGGAAAAAACCGCCCTTAACATGGCCCGCTTTATCAGAAGCCAGACAT
TAACGCTTCTGGAGAAACTCAACGAGCTGGACGCGGATGAACAGGCAGACATCTGTGAATCGCTTCACGA
CCACGCTGATGAGCTTTACCGCAGGATCCGCGAAATTGTAAGCGTTAATATTTTGTTAAAATTCGCGTTA
AATTTTTGTTAAATCAGCTCATTTTTTAACCAATAGGCCGAAATCGGCAAAATCCCTTATAAATCAAAAG
AATAGACCGAGATAGGGT
[37 nt withheld, positions 4397-4433]
AAAGAACGTGGACTCCAACGTCAAAGG
[49 nt withheld, positions 4461-4509]
T
[91 nt withheld, positions 4511-4601]
G
[124 nt withheld, positions 4603-4726]
CGCGGATCCTGCCTCGCGCGTTTCGGTGATGACGGTGAAAACCTCTGACACATGCAGCTCCCGGAGACGG
TCACAGCTTGTCTGTAAGCGGATGCCGGGAGCAGACAAGCCCGTCAGGGCGCGTCAGCGGGTGTTGGCGG
GTGTCGGGGCGCAGCCATGACCCAGTCACGTAGCGATAGCGGAGTGTATACTGGCTTAACTATGCGGCAT
CAGAGCAGATTGTACTGAGAGTGCACCATATGCGGTGTGAAATACCGCACAGATGCGTAAGGAGAAAATA
CCGCATCAGGCGCTCTTCCGCTTCCTCGCTCACTGACTCGCTGCGCTCGGTCGTTCGGCTGCGGCGAGCG
GTATCAGCTCACTCAAAGGCGGTAATACGGTTATCCACAGAATCAGGGGATAACGCAGGAAAGAACATGT
GAGCAAAAGGCCAGCAAAAGGCCAGGAACCGTAAAAAGGCCGCGTTGCTGGCGTTTTTCCATAGGCTCCG
CCCCCCTGACGAGCATCACAAAAATCGACGCTCAAGTCAGAGGTGGCGAAACCCGACAGGACTATAAAGA
TACCAGGGTTTCCCCCTGGAAGCTCCCTCGTGCGCTCTCCTGTTCCGACCCTGCCGCTTACCGGATACCT
GTCCGCCTTTCTCCCTTCGGGAAGCGTGGCGCTTTCTCATAGCTCACGCTGTAGGTATCTCAGTTCGGTG
TAGGTCGTTCGCTCCAAGCTGGGCTGTGTGCACGAACCCCCCGTTCAGCCCGACCGCTGCGCCTTATCCG
GTAACTATCGTCTTGAGTCCAACCCGGTAAGACACGACTTATCGCCACTGGCAGCAGCCACTGGTAACAG
GATTAGCAGAGCGAGGTATGTAGGCGGTGCTACAGAGTTCTTGAAGTGGTGGCCTAACTACGGCTACACT
AGAAGGACAGTATTTGGTATCTGCGCTCTGCTGAAGCCAGTTACCTTCGGAAAAAGAGTTGGTAGCTCTT
GATCCGGCAAACAAACCACCGCTGGTAGCGGTGGTTTTTTTGTTTGCAAGCAGCAGATTACGCGCAGAAA
AAAAGGATCTCAAGAAGATCCTTTGATCTTTTCTACGGGGTCTGACGCTCAGTGGAACGAAAACTCACGT
TAAGGGATTTTGGTCATGAGATTATCAAAAAGGATCTTCACCTAGATCCTTTTAAATTAAAAATGAAGTT
TTAAATCAATCTAAAGTATATATGAGTAAACTTGGTCTGACAGTTACCAATGCTTAATCAGTGAGGCACC
TATCTCAGCGATCTGTCTATTTCGTTCATCCATAGTTGCCTGACTCCCCGTCGTGTAGATAACTACGATA
CGGGAGGGCTTACCATCTGGCCCCAGTGCTGCAATGATACCGCGAGACCCACGCTCACCGGCTCCAGATT
TATCAGCAATAAACCAGCCAGCCGGAAGGGCCGAGCGCAGAAGTGGTCCTGCAACTTTATCCGCCTCCAT
CCAGTCTATTAATTGTTGCCGGGAAGCTAGAGTAAGTAGTTCGCCAGTTAATAGTTTGCGCAACGTTGTT
GCCATTGCTGCAGGCATCGTGGTGTCACGCTCGTCGTTTGGTATGGCTTCATTCAGCTCCGGTTCCCAAC
GATCAAGGCGAGTTACATGATCCCCCATATTGTGCAAAAAAGCGGTTAGCTCCTTCGGTCCTCCGATCGT
TGTCAGAAGTAAGTTGGCCGCAGTGTTATCACTCATGGTTATGGCAGCACTGCATAATTCTCTTACTGTC
ATGCCATCCGTAAGATGCTTTTCTGTGACTGGTGAGTACTCAACCAAGTCATTCTGAGAATAGTGTATGC
GGCGACCGAGTTGCTCTTGCCCGGCGTCAACACGGGATAATACCGCGCCACATAGCAGAACTTTAAAAGT
GCTCATCATTGGAAAACGTTCTTCGGGGCGAAAACTCTCAAGGATCTTACCGCTGTTGAGATCCAGTTCG
ATGTAACCCACTCGTGCACCCAACTGATCTTCAGCATCTTTTACTTTCACCAGCGTTTCTGGGTGAGCAA
AAACAGGAAGGCAAAATGCCGCAAAAAAGGGAATAAGGGCGACACGGAAATGTTGAATACTCATACTCTT
CCTTTTTCAATATTATTGAAGCATTTATCAGGGTTATTGTCTCATGAGCGGATACATATTTGAATGTATT
TAGAAAAATAAACAAATAGGGGTTCCGCGCACATTTCCCCGAAAAGTGCCACCTGACGTCT
