>Addgene plasmid #91354 | pHH0103_KALRN-3/4 | depositor partial sequence | sequence record 175842 | insert sequence
GGTACCGAATTCGGATCCGCGCGCTGAGTTCTATGGCCGTCATTAAAGATTACTATGCCCTGAAAGAAAA
CGAAATCTGTGTCTCCCAGGGTGAAGTTGTTCAAGTTCTGGCCGTTAACCAGCAGAATATGTGCCTGGTT
TATCAACCAGCATCCGATCATTCTCCAGCAGCAGAAGGTTGGGTTCCAGGTTCTATTCTGGCACCATTAA
CCGCGGCCGCTAGCTAAGTCGACGAGCTC
